Addgene plasmid #239489: TET1cd-dCas9-p300 (D18)
Purpose: Encodes a CRISPR/dCas9-based fusion protein designed for targeted DNA demethylation.
Depositing lab: Jian-Kang Zhu. Depositing organization: Southern University of Science and Technology. Publication: Versatile molecular tools enabling customizable DNA methylation editing in Arabidopsis. He L, Yao Y, You Y, Wei X, Ma Y, Yuan W, Lang Z, Zhu JK. Nat Commun. 2025 Dec 6. doi: 10.1038/s41467-025-66933-z. PubMed 41353342.
Backbone
  Vector backbone: pCAMBIA1300
  Vector type: Plant Expression, CRISPR
Growth in bacteria
  Bacterial resistance: Kanamycin, 50 μg/mL
  Growth temperature: 37°C
  Growth strain: DH5alpha
  Copy number: High Copy
Gene/Insert
  Gene/Insert name: RPS5A-TET1cd-XTEN80-NLS-dCas9-2xNLS-XTEN16-BFP-p300
  Species: A. thaliana (mustard weed), Synthetic
Terms and licenses: Academic/Nonprofit Terms; Industry Terms: Not Available to Industry
How to cite: TET1cd-dCas9-p300 (D18) was a gift from Jian-Kang Zhu (Addgene plasmid # 239489 ; http://n2t.net/addgene:239489 ; RRID:Addgene_239489)
