[The description below was written by a language model from this plasmid's Addgene catalogue record and pLannotate feature annotations shown in this document.]
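Description:
TET1cd-dCas9-p300 (D18) is a roughly 20 kb plant binary vector built on pCAMBIA1300 for Agrobacterium-mediated T-DNA transfer into Arabidopsis. It is part of a toolkit for customizable DNA methylation editing. In E. coli it replicates from a high-copy ColE1/pMB1-type origin and is selected with kanamycin (aphA-3 KanR). The pVS1 oriV, RepA and StaA functions provide replication and stable maintenance in Agrobacterium, and a pBR322 bom site is also present. Between the nopaline-type right and left border repeats sits a plant selection cassette, in which an enhanced CaMV 35S promoter drives hygromycin phosphotransferase, ending in the CaMV poly(A) signal. Remnants of the pUC-type lacZα/MCS region remain from the backbone.

The payload is one long fusion open reading frame, given in the record as RPS5A-TET1cd-XTEN80-NLS-dCas9-2xNLS-XTEN16-BFP-p300 and terminated by the NOS terminator. The RPS5A promoter is not annotated as such. The Arabidopsis genomic fragments upstream of the coding region, which the annotation tool matched to HST, probably lie within that promoter region, though the record does not confirm this. The fusion starts with the catalytic domain of human TET1, a dioxygenase that oxidizes 5-methylcytosine to begin active demethylation. A flexible XTEN linker and SV40 nuclear localization signals join it to S. pyogenes Cas9, which the catalogue describes as the nuclease-dead dCas9 form. TagBFP follows as a fluorescent marker, and then the human p300 histone acetyltransferase core. Guide RNAs direct the protein to chosen loci for targeted DNA demethylation, the stated purpose, and the p300 domain would be expected to add local histone acetylation. No guide RNA expression cassette appears in the feature table, so the record does not show how guides are supplied.
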