Features (pLannotate 1.2.2; 30 found; start..end, strand, type, name):
     72..440     +  CDS            HST (fragment): HSTC_ARATH - Also known as HPT2, VTE2-2. Experimental evidence at protein level: Swiss-Prot protein existence level 1. Involved in the synthesis of plastoquinone-9. Can use both homogentisic acid and 2,5-dihydroxyphenylacetic acid gamma-lactone as prenyl acceptors, and solanesyl diphosphate > farnesyl diphosphate > geranylgeranyl diphosphate >> phytyl diphosphate as prenyl donors. Do not catalyze the decardoxylation of homogentisate uncoupled from prenylation. From Arabidopsis thaliana (Mouse-ear cress).
    592..675     +  CDS            HST (fragment): HSTC_ARATH - Also known as HPT2, VTE2-2. Experimental evidence at protein level: Swiss-Prot protein existence level 1. Involved in the synthesis of plastoquinone-9. Can use both homogentisic acid and 2,5-dihydroxyphenylacetic acid gamma-lactone as prenyl acceptors, and solanesyl diphosphate > farnesyl diphosphate > geranylgeranyl diphosphate >> phytyl diphosphate as prenyl donors. Do not catalyze the decardoxylation of homogentisate uncoupled from prenylation. From Arabidopsis thaliana (Mouse-ear cress).
    941..1015    +  CDS            HST (fragment): HSTC_ARATH - Also known as HPT2, VTE2-2. Experimental evidence at protein level: Swiss-Prot protein existence level 1. Involved in the synthesis of plastoquinone-9. Can use both homogentisic acid and 2,5-dihydroxyphenylacetic acid gamma-lactone as prenyl acceptors, and solanesyl diphosphate > farnesyl diphosphate > geranylgeranyl diphosphate >> phytyl diphosphate as prenyl donors. Do not catalyze the decardoxylation of homogentisate uncoupled from prenylation. From Arabidopsis thaliana (Mouse-ear cress).
   1688..3862    +  CDS            TET1 (fragment): TET1_HUMAN - Also known as CXXC6, KIAA1676, LCX. Experimental evidence at protein level: Swiss-Prot protein existence level 1. Dioxygenase that catalyzes the conversion of the modified genomic base 5-methylcytosine (5mC) into 5-hydroxymethylcytosine (5hmC) and plays a key role in active DNA demethylation. Also mediates subsequent conversion of 5hmC into 5-formylcytosine (5fC), and conversion of 5fC to 5-carboxylcytosine (5caC). Conversion of 5mC into 5hmC, 5fC and 5caC probably constitutes the first step in cytosine demethylation. Methylation at the C5 position of cytosine bases is an epigenet
   4103..4123    +  CDS            SV40 NLS: nuclear localization signal of SV40 (simian virus 40) large T antigen
   4124..8227    +  CDS            Cas9: Cas9 (Csn1) endonuclease from the Streptococcus pyogenes Type II CRISPR/Cas system generates RNA-guided double strand breaks in DNA
   8243..8263    +  CDS            SV40 NLS: nuclear localization signal of SV40 (simian virus 40) large T antigen
   8336..9031    +  CDS            TagBFP: monomeric blue fluorescent protein mammalian codon-optimized
   9077..10927   +  CDS            p300 core: catalytic histone acetyltransferase core of the human E1A-associated protein p300 (Delvecchio et al., 2013); EP300
  10966..11218   +  terminator     NOS terminator: nopaline synthase terminator and poly(A) signal
  11220..11238   -  misc_feature   MCS (fragment): pUC18/19 multiple cloning site
  11269..11291   -  protein_bind   lac operator (fragment): The lac repressor binds to the lac operator to inhibit transcription in E. coli. This inhibition can be relieved by adding lactose or isopropyl-β-D-thiogalactopyranoside (IPTG). lac repressor encoded by lacI
  11295..11325   -  promoter       lac promoter: promoter for the E. coli lac operon
  11340..11361   -  protein_bind   CAP binding site: CAP binding activates transcription in the presence of cAMP. E. coli catabolite activator protein
  11374..11462   -  CDS            lacI (fragment): lac repressor; lacI; The lac repressor binds to the lac operator to inhibit transcription in E. coli. This inhibition can be relieved by adding lactose or isopropyl-β-D-thiogalactopyranoside (IPTG).
  11552..12228   +  promoter       CaMV 35S promoter (enhanced): cauliflower mosaic virus 35S promoter with a duplicated enhancer region
  12295..13320   +  CDS            HygR: hygromycin B phosphotransferase confers resistance to hygromycin
  13361..13535   +  polyA_signal   CaMV poly(A) signal: cauliflower mosaic virus polyadenylation signal
  13613..13637   -  misc_feature   LB T-DNA repeat: left border repeat from nopaline C58 T-DNA
  14062..14856   +  CDS            KanR: aminoglycoside phosphotransferase; aphA-3; confers resistance to kanamycin
  14943..15531   +  rep_origin     ori: high-copy-number ColE1/pMB1/pBR322/pUC origin of replication
  15717..15857   -  misc_feature   bom: basis of mobility region from pBR322
  15959..15998   -  CDS            rop (fragment): Rop protein, which maintains plasmids at low copy number; rop
  16201..16395   -  rep_origin     pVS1 oriV: origin of replication for the Pseudomonas plasmid pVS1 (Heeb et al., 2000)
  16461..17534   -  CDS            pVS1 RepA: replication protein from the Pseudomonas plasmid pVS1 (Heeb et al., 2000)
  17963..18592   -  CDS            pVS1 StaA: stability protein from the Pseudomonas plasmid pVS1 (Heeb et al., 2000)
  19152..19553   -  CDS            Y4CG_SINFN (fragment): Protein inferred from homology: Swiss-Prot protein existence level 3. From Sinorhizobium fredii (strain NBRC 101917 / NGR234).
  19893..19917   -  misc_feature   RB T-DNA repeat: right border repeat from nopaline C58 T-DNA
  19983..20137   -  CDS            lacZα (fragment): LacZα fragment of β-galactosidase; lacZ fragment
  20140..29      -  misc_feature   MCS (fragment) (across the origin): pUC18/19 multiple cloning site
>Addgene plasmid #239489 | TET1cd-dCas9-p300 (D18) | addgene full sequence | sequence record 482049 | Addgene NGS Result
AGCTTGCATGCCTGCAGGTCGACTCTAGACCCGGGGATATATTACTCAACTTTTGATTCGCTATTTGCTG
TGCACCTGTGGCGTTCATCACATCTTTTGTGACACTGTTTGCACTGGTCATTGCTATTACAAAGGACCTT
CCTGATGTTGAAGGAGATCGAAAGTAAGTAACTGCACGCATAACCATTTTCTTTCCGCTCTTTGGCTCAA
TCCATTTGACAGTCAAAGACAATGTTTAACCAGCTCCGTTTGATATATTGTCTTTATGTGTTTGTTCAAG
CATGTTTAGTTAATCATGCCTTTGATTGATCTTGAATAGGTTCCAAATATCAACCCTGGCAACAAAACTT
GGAGTGAGAAACATTGCATTCCTCGGTTCTGGACTTCTGCTAGTAAATTATGTTTCAGCCATATCACTAG
CTTTCTACATGCCTCAGGTGAATTCATCTATTTCCGTCTTAACTATTTCGGTTAATTAAAGCACGAACAC
CATTACTGCATGTAGAAGCTTGATAAACTATCGCCACCAATTTATTTTTGTTGCGATATTGTTACTTTCC
TCAGTATGCAGCTTTGAAAAGACCAACCCTCTTATCCTTTAACAATGAACAGGTTTTTAGAGGTAGCTTG
ATGATTCCTGCACATGTGATCTTGGCTTCAGGCTTAATTTTCCAGGTAAAGCATTATGAGATACTCTTAT
ATCTCTTACATACTTTTGAGATAATGCACAAGAACTTCATAACTATATGCTTTAGTTTCTGCATTTGACA
CTGCCAAATTCATTAATCTCTAATATCTTTGTTGTTGATCTTTGGTAGACATGGGTACTAGAAAAAGCAA
ACTACACCAAGGTAAAATACTTTTGTACAAACATAAACTCGTTATCACGGAACATCAATGGAGTGTATAT
CTAACGGAGTGTAGAAACATTTGATTATTGCAGGAAGCTATCTCAGGATATTATCGGTTTATATGGAATC
TCTTCTACGCAGAGTATCTGTTATTCCCCTTCCTCTAGCTTTCAATTTCATGGTGAGGATATGCAGTTTT
CTTTGTATATCATTCTTCTTCTTCTTTGTAGCTTGGAGTCAAAATCGGTTCCTTCATGTACATACATCAA
GGATATGTCCTTCTGAATTTTTATATCTTGCAATAAAAATGCTTGTACCAATTGAAACACCAGCTTTTTG
AGTTCTATGATCACTGACTTGGTTCTAACCAAAAAAAAAAAAAATGTTTAATTTACATATCTAAAAGTAG
GTTTAGGGAAACCTAAACAGTAAAATATTTGTATATTATTCGAATTTCACTCATCATAAAAACTTAAATT
GCACCATAAAATTTTGTTTTACTATTAATGATGTAATTTGTGTAACTTAAGATAAAAATAATATTCCGTA
AGTTAACCGGCTAAAACCACGTATAAACCAGGGAACCTGTTAAACCGGTTCTTTACTGGATAAAGAAATG
AAAGCCCATGTAGACAGCTCCATTAGAGCCCAAACCCTAAATTTCTCATCTATATAAAAGGAGTGACATT
AGGGTTTTTGTTCGTCCTCTTAAAGCTTCTCGTTTTCTCTGCCGTCTCTCTCATTCGCGCGACGCAAACG
ATCTTCAGGTGATCTTCTTTCTCCAAATCCTCTCTCATAACTCTGATTTCGTACTTGTGTATTTGAGCTC
ACGCTCTGTTTCTCTCACCACAGCCATGCTGCCCACCTGCAGCTGTCTTGATCGAGTTATACAAAAAGAC
AAAGGCCCATATTATACACACCTTGGGGCAGGACCAAGTGTTGCTGCTGTCAGGGAAATCATGGAGAATA
GGTATGGTCAAAAAGGAAACGCAATAAGGATAGAAATAGTAGTGTACACCGGTAAAGAAGGGAAAAGCTC
TCATGGGTGTCCAATTGCTAAGTGGGTTTTAAGAAGAAGCAGTGATGAAGAAAAAGTTCTTTGTTTGGTC
CGGCAGCGTACAGGCCACCACTGTCCAACTGCTGTGATGGTGGTGCTCATCATGGTGTGGGATGGCATCC
CTCTTCCAATGGCCGACCGGCTATACACAGAGCTCACAGAGAATCTAAAGTCATACAATGGGCACCCTAC
CGACAGAAGATGCACCCTCAATGAAAATCGTACCTGTACATGTCAAGGAATTGATCCAGAGACTTGTGGA
GCTTCATTCTCTTTTGGCTGTTCATGGAGTATGTACTTTAATGGCTGTAAGTTTGGTAGAAGCCCAAGCC
CCAGAAGATTTAGAATTGATCCAAGCTCTCCCTTACATGAAAAAAACCTTGAAGATAACTTACAGAGTTT
GGCTACACGATTAGCTCCAATTTATAAGCAGTATGCTCCAGTAGCTTACCAAAATCAGGTGGAATATGAA
AATGTTGCCCGAGAATGTCGGCTTGGCAGCAAGGAAGGTCGACCCTTCTCTGGGGTCACTGCTTGCCTGG
ACTTCTGTGCTCATCCCCACAGGGACATTCACAACATGAATAATGGAAGCACTGTGGTTTGTACCTTAAC
TCGAGAAGATAACCGCTCTTTGGGTGTTATTCCTCAAGATGAGCAGCTCCATGTGCTACCTCTTTATAAG
CTTTCAGACACAGATGAGTTTGGCTCCAAGGAAGGAATGGAAGCCAAGATCAAATCTGGGGCCATCGAGG
TCCTGGCACCCCGCCGCAAAAAAAGAACGTGTTTCACTCAGCCTGTTCCCCGTTCTGGAAAGAAGAGGGC
TGCGATGATGACAGAGGTTCTTGCACATAAGATAAGGGCAGTGGAAAAGAAACCTATTCCCCGAATCAAG
CGGAAGAATAACTCAACAACAACAAACAACAGTAAGCCTTCGTCACTGCCAACCTTAGGGAGTAACACTG
AAACCGTGCAACCTGAAGTAAAAAGTGAAACCGAACCCCATTTTATCTTAAAAAGTTCAGACAACACTAA
AACTTATTCGCTGATGCCATCCGCTCCTCACCCAGTGAAAGAGGCATCTCCAGGCTTCTCCTGGTCCCCG
AAGACTGCTTCAGCCACACCAGCTCCACTGAAGAATGACGCAACAGCCTCATGCGGGTTTTCAGAAAGAA
GCAGCACTCCCCACTGTACGATGCCTTCGGGAAGACTCAGTGGTGCCAATGCTGCAGCTGCTGATGGCCC
TGGCATTTCACAGCTTGGCGAAGTGGCTCCTCTCCCCACCCTGTCTGCTCCTGTGATGGAGCCCCTCATT
AATTCTGAGCCTTCCACTGGTGTGACTGAGCCGCTAACGCCTCATCAGCCAAACCACCAGCCCTCCTTCC
TCACCTCTCCTCAAGACCTTGCCTCTTCTCCAATGGAAGAAGATGAGCAGCATTCTGAAGCAGATGAGCC
TCCATCAGACGAACCCCTATCTGATGACCCCCTGTCACCTGCTGAGGAGAAATTGCCCCACATTGATGAG
TATTGGTCAGACAGTGAGCACATCTTTTTGGATGCAAATATTGGTGGGGTGGCCATCGCACCTGCTCACG
GCTCGGTTTTGATTGAGTGTGCCCGGCGAGAGCTGCACGCTACCACTCCTGTTGAGCACCCCAACCGTAA
TCATCCAACCCGCCTCTCCCTTGTCTTTTACCAGCACAAAAACCTAAATAAGCCCCAACATGGTTTTGAA
CTAAACAAGATTAAGTTTGAGGCTAAAGAAGCTAAGAATAAGAAAATGAAGGCCTCAGAGCAAAAAGACC
AGGCAGCTAATGAAGGTCCAGAACAGTCCTCTGAAGTAAATGAATTGAACCAAATTCCTTCTCATAAAGC
ATTAACATTAACCCATGACAATGTTGTCACCGTGTCCCCTTATGCTCTCACACACGTTGCGGGGCCCTAT
AACCATTGGGTCGGAGGGCCGAGCTCTGGCGCACCCCCACCAAGTGGAGGGTCTCCTGCCGGGTCCCCAA
CATCTACTGAAGAAGGCACCAGCGAATCCGCAACGCCCGAGTCAGGCCCTGGTACATCCACAGAACCATC
TGAAGGTAGTGCGCCTGGTTCCCCAGCTGGAAGCCCTACTTCCACCGAAGAAGGCACGTCAACCGAACCA
AGTGAAGGATCTGCCCCTGGGACCAGCACTGAACCATCTGAGCCAAAAAAGAAGAGAAAGGTAATGGACA
AGAAGTACAGCATCGGCCTGGCCATCGGCACCAACTCTGTGGGCTGGGCCGTGATCACCGACGAGTACAA
GGTGCCCAGCAAGAAATTCAAGGTGCTGGGCAACACCGACCGGCACAGCATCAAGAAGAACCTGATCGGC
GCCCTGCTGTTCGACAGCGGAGAAACAGCCGAGGCCACCCGGCTGAAGAGAACCGCCAGAAGAAGATACA
CCAGACGGAAGAACCGGATCTGCTATCTGCAAGAGATCTTCAGCAACGAGATGGCCAAGGTGGACGACAG
CTTCTTCCACAGACTGGAAGAGTCCTTCCTGGTGGAAGAGGATAAGAAGCACGAGCGGCACCCCATCTTC
GGCAACATCGTGGACGAGGTGGCCTACCACGAGAAGTACCCCACCATCTACCACCTGAGAAAGAAACTGG
TGGACAGCACCGACAAGGCCGACCTGCGGCTGATCTATCTGGCCCTGGCCCACATGATCAAGTTCCGGGG
CCACTTCCTGATCGAGGGCGACCTGAACCCCGACAACAGCGACGTGGACAAGCTGTTCATCCAGCTGGTG
CAGACCTACAACCAGCTGTTCGAGGAAAACCCCATCAACGCCAGCGGCGTGGACGCCAAGGCCATCCTGT
CTGCCAGACTGAGCAAGAGCAGACGGCTGGAAAATCTGATCGCCCAGCTGCCCGGCGAGAAGAAGAATGG
CCTGTTCGGCAACCTGATTGCCCTGAGCCTGGGCCTGACCCCCAACTTCAAGAGCAACTTCGACCTGGCC
GAGGATGCCAAACTGCAGCTGAGCAAGGACACCTACGACGACGACCTGGACAACCTGCTGGCCCAGATCG
GCGACCAGTACGCCGACCTGTTTCTGGCCGCCAAGAACCTGTCCGACGCCATCCTGCTGAGCGACATCCT
GAGAGTGAACACCGAGATCACCAAGGCCCCCCTGAGCGCCTCTATGATCAAGAGATACGACGAGCACCAC
CAGGACCTGACCCTGCTGAAAGCTCTCGTGCGGCAGCAGCTGCCTGAGAAGTACAAAGAGATTTTCTTCG
ACCAGAGCAAGAACGGCTACGCCGGCTACATCGATGGCGGAGCCAGCCAGGAAGAGTTCTACAAGTTCAT
CAAGCCCATCCTGGAAAAGATGGACGGCACCGAGGAACTGCTCGTGAAGCTGAACAGAGAGGACCTGCTG
CGGAAGCAGCGGACCTTCGACAACGGCAGCATCCCCCACCAGATCCACCTGGGAGAGCTGCACGCCATTC
TGCGGCGGCAGGAAGATTTTTACCCATTCCTGAAGGACAACCGGGAAAAGATCGAGAAGATCCTGACCTT
CCGCATCCCCTACTACGTGGGCCCTCTGGCCAGGGGAAACAGCAGATTCGCCTGGATGACCAGAAAGAGC
GAGGAAACCATCACCCCCTGGAACTTCGAGGAAGTGGTGGACAAGGGCGCCAGCGCCCAGAGCTTCATCG
AGCGGATGACCAACTTCGATAAGAACCTGCCCAACGAGAAGGTGCTGCCCAAGCACAGCCTGCTGTACGA
GTACTTCACCGTGTACAACGAGCTGACCAAAGTGAAATACGTGACCGAGGGAATGAGAAAGCCCGCCTTC
CTGAGCGGCGAGCAGAAAAAAGCCATCGTGGACCTGCTGTTCAAGACCAACCGGAAAGTGACCGTGAAGC
AGCTGAAAGAGGACTACTTCAAGAAAATCGAGTGCTTCGACTCCGTGGAAATCTCCGGCGTGGAAGATCG
GTTCAACGCCTCCCTGGGCACATACCACGATCTGCTGAAAATTATCAAGGACAAGGACTTCCTGGACAAT
GAGGAAAACGAGGACATTCTGGAAGATATCGTGCTGACCCTGACACTGTTTGAGGACAGAGAGATGATCG
AGGAACGGCTGAAAACCTATGCCCACCTGTTCGACGACAAAGTGATGAAGCAGCTGAAGCGGCGGAGATA
CACCGGCTGGGGCAGGCTGAGCCGGAAGCTGATCAACGGCATCCGGGACAAGCAGTCCGGCAAGACAATC
CTGGATTTCCTGAAGTCCGACGGCTTCGCCAACAGAAACTTCATGCAGCTGATCCACGACGACAGCCTGA
CCTTTAAAGAGGACATCCAGAAAGCCCAGGTGTCCGGCCAGGGCGATAGCCTGCACGAGCACATTGCCAA
TCTGGCCGGCAGCCCCGCCATTAAGAAGGGCATCCTGCAGACAGTGAAGGTGGTGGACGAGCTCGTGAAA
GTGATGGGCCGGCACAAGCCCGAGAACATCGTGATCGAAATGGCCAGAGAGAACCAGACCACCCAGAAGG
GACAGAAGAACAGCCGCGAGAGAATGAAGCGGATCGAAGAGGGCATCAAAGAGCTGGGCAGCCAGATCCT
GAAAGAACACCCCGTGGAAAACACCCAGCTGCAGAACGAGAAGCTGTACCTGTACTACCTGCAGAATGGG
CGGGATATGTACGTGGACCAGGAACTGGACATCAACCGGCTGTCCGACTACGATGTGGACGCTATCGTGC
CTCAGAGCTTTCTGAAGGACGACTCCATCGATAACAAAGTGCTGACTCGGAGCGACAAGAACCGGGGCAA
GAGCGACAACGTGCCCTCCGAAGAGGTCGTGAAGAAGATGAAGAACTACTGGCGCCAGCTGCTGAATGCC
AAGCTGATTACCCAGAGGAAGTTCGACAATCTGACCAAGGCCGAGAGAGGCGGCCTGAGCGAACTGGATA
AGGCCGGCTTCATCAAGAGACAGCTGGTGGAAACCCGGCAGATCACAAAGCACGTGGCACAGATCCTGGA
CTCCCGGATGAACACTAAGTACGACGAGAACGACAAACTGATCCGGGAAGTGAAAGTGATCACCCTGAAG
TCCAAGCTGGTGTCCGATTTCCGGAAGGATTTCCAGTTTTACAAAGTGCGCGAGATCAACAACTACCACC
ACGCCCACGACGCCTACCTGAACGCCGTCGTGGGAACCGCCCTGATCAAAAAGTACCCTAAGCTGGAAAG
CGAGTTCGTGTACGGCGACTACAAGGTGTACGACGTGCGGAAGATGATCGCCAAGAGCGAGCAGGAAATC
GGCAAGGCTACCGCCAAGTACTTCTTCTACAGCAACATCATGAACTTTTTCAAGACCGAGATTACCCTGG
CCAACGGCGAGATCCGGAAGCGGCCTCTGATCGAGACAAACGGCGAAACAGGCGAGATCGTGTGGGATAA
GGGCCGGGACTTTGCCACCGTGCGGAAAGTGCTGTCTATGCCCCAAGTGAATATCGTGAAAAAGACCGAG
GTGCAGACAGGCGGCTTCAGCAAAGAGTCTATCCTGCCCAAGAGGAACAGCGACAAGCTGATCGCCAGAA
AGAAGGACTGGGACCCTAAGAAGTACGGCGGCTTCGACAGCCCCACCGTGGCCTATTCTGTGCTGGTGGT
GGCCAAAGTGGAAAAGGGCAAGTCCAAGAAACTGAAGAGTGTGAAAGAGCTGCTGGGGATCACCATCATG
GAAAGAAGCAGCTTCGAGAAGAATCCCATCGACTTTCTGGAAGCCAAGGGCTACAAAGAAGTGAAAAAGG
ACCTGATCATCAAGCTGCCTAAGTACTCCCTGTTCGAGCTGGAAAACGGCCGGAAGAGAATGCTGGCCTC
TGCCGGCGAACTGCAGAAGGGAAACGAACTGGCCCTGCCCTCCAAATATGTGAACTTCCTGTACCTGGCC
AGCCACTATGAGAAGCTGAAGGGCTCCCCCGAGGATAATGAGCAGAAACAGCTGTTTGTGGAACAGCACA
AACACTACCTGGACGAGATCATCGAGCAGATCAGCGAGTTCTCCAAGAGAGTGATCCTGGCCGACGCTAA
TCTGGACAAGGTGCTGAGCGCCTACAACAAGCACAGAGACAAGCCTATCAGAGAGCAGGCCGAGAATATC
ATCCACCTGTTTACCCTGACCAATCTGGGAGCCCCTGCCGCCTTCAAGTACTTTGACACCACCATCGACC
GGAAGAGGTACACCAGCACCAAAGAGGTGCTGGACGCCACCCTGATCCACCAGAGCATCACCGGCCTGTA
CGAGACACGGATCGACCTGTCTCAGCTGGGAGGCGACGGTGGCGGAGGCTCGCCAAAAAAGAAGAGAAAG
GTAGACCCAAAGAAAAAACGAAAAGTAAGCGGAAGTGAGACCCCAGGTACATCCGAATCAGCAACGCCTG
AAAGCAGCGAGCTGATTAAGGAGAACATGCACATGAAGCTGTACATGGAGGGCACCGTGGACAACCATCA
CTTCAAGTGCACATCCGAGGGCGAAGGCAAGCCCTACGAGGGCACCCAGACCATGAGAATCAAGGTGGTC
GAGGGCGGCCCTCTCCCCTTCGCCTTCGACATCCTGGCTACTAGCTTCCTCTACGGCAGCAAGACCTTCA
TCAACCACACCCAGGGCATCCCCGACTTCTTCAAGCAGTCCTTCCCTGAGGGCTTCACATGGGAGAGAGT
CACCACATACGAAGACGGGGGCGTGCTGACCGCTACCCAGGACACCAGCCTCCAGGACGGCTGCCTCATC
TACAACGTCAAGATCAGAGGGGTGAACTTCACATCCAACGGCCCTGTGATGCAGAAGAAAACACTCGGCT
GGGAGGCCTTCACCGAGACGCTGTACCCCGCTGACGGCGGCCTGGAAGGCAGAAACGACATGGCCCTGAA
GCTCGTGGGCGGGAGCCATCTGATCGCAAACATCAAGACCACATATAGATCCAAGAAACCCGCTAAGAAC
CTCAAGATGCCTGGCGTCTACTATGTGGACTACAGACTGGAAAGAATCAAGGAGGCCAACAACGAGACCT
ACGTCGAGCAGCACGAGGTGGCAGTGGCCAGATACTGCGACCTCCCTAGCAAACTGGGGCACAAGCTTAA
TGGCGGTGGCGGAGGGATGGATGCTAAGTCACTAACTGCCTGGTCCATTTTCAAACCAGAAGAACTACGA
CAGGCACTGATGCCAACTTTGGAGGCACTTTACCGTCAGGACCCAGAATCCCTTCCCTTTCGTCAACCTG
TGGACCCTCAGCTTTTAGGAATCCCTGATTACTTTGATATTGTGAAGAGCCCCATGGATCTTTCTACCAT
TAAGAGGAAGTTAGACACTGGACAGTATCAGGAGCCCTGGCAGTATGTCGATGATATTTGGCTTATGTTC
AATAATGCCTGGTTATATAACCGGAAAACATCACGGGTATACAAATACTGCTCCAAGCTCTCTGAGGTCT
TTGAACAAGAAATTGACCCAGTGATGCAAAGCCTTGGATACTGTTGTGGCAGAAAGTTGGAGTTCTCTCC
ACAGACACTGTGTTGCTACGGCAAACAGTTGTGCACAATACCTCGTGATGCCACTTATTACAGTTACCAG
AACAGGTATCATTTCTGTGAGAAGTGTTTCAATGAGATCCAAGGGGAGAGCGTTTCTTTGGGGGATGACC
CTTCCCAGCCTCAAACTACAATAAATAAAGAACAATTTTCCAAGAGAAAAAATGACACACTGGACCCTGA
ACTGTTTGTTGAATGTACAGAGTGCGGAAGAAAGATGCATCAGATCTGTGTCCTTCACCATGAGATCATC
TGGCCTGCTGGATTCGTCTGTGATGGCTGTTTAAAGAAAAGTGCACGAACTAGGAAAGAAAATAAGTTTT
CTGCTAAAAGGTTGCCATCTACCAGACTTGGCACCTTTCTAGAGAATCGTGTGAATGACTTTCTGAGGCG
ACAGAATCACCCTGAGTCAGGAGAGGTCACTGTTAGAGTAGTTCATGCTTCTGACAAAACCGTGGAAGTA
AAACCAGGCATGAAAGCAAGGTTTGTGGACAGTGGAGAGATGGCAGAATCCTTTCCATACCGAACCAAAG
CCCTCTTTGCCTTTGAAGAAATTGATGGTGTTGACCTGTGCTTCTTTGGCATGCATGTTCAAGAGTATGG
CTCTGACTGCCCTCCACCCAACCAGAGGAGAGTATACATATCTTACCTCGATAGTGTTCATTTCTTCCGT
CCTAAATGCTTGAGGACTGCAGTCTATCATGAAATCCTAATTGGATATTTAGAATATGTCAAGAAATTAG
GTTACACAACAGGGCATATTTGGGCATGTCCACCAAGTGAGGGAGATGATTATATCTTCCATTGCCATCC
TCCTGACCAGAAGATACCCAAGCCCAAGCGACTGCAGGAATGGTACAAAAAAATGCTTGACAAGGCTGTA
TCAGAGCGTATTGTCCATGACTACAAGGATATTTTTAAACAAGCTACTGAAGATAGATTAACAAGTGCAA
AGGAATTGCCTTATTTCGAGGGTGATTTCTGGCCCAATGTTCTGGAAGAAAGCATTAAGGAACTGGAACA
GGAGGAAGAAGAGAGAAAACGAGAGGAAAACACCAGCAATGAAAGCACAGATGTGACCAAGGGAGACAGC
AAAAATGCTAAAAAGAAGAATAATAAGAAAACCAGCAAAAATAAGAGCAGCCTGAGTAGGGGCAACAAGA
AGAAACCAGGGATGCCCAATGTATCTAACGACCTCTCACAGAAACTATATGCCACCATGGAGAAGCATAA
AGAGGTCTTCTTTGTGATCCGCCTCATTGCTGGCCCTGCTGCCAACTCCCTGCCTCCCATTGTTGATCCT
GATCCTCTCATCCCCTGCGATCTGATGGATGGTCGGGATGCGTTTCTCACGCTGGCAAGGGACAAGCACC
TGGAGTTCTCTTCACTCCGAAGAGCCCAGTGGTCCACCATGTGCATGCTGGTGGAGCTGCACACGCAGAG
CCAGGACTAAGGATCCTGATTGATCGATAGAGCTCGAATTTCCCCGATCGTTCAAACATTTGGCAATAAA
GTTTCTTAAGATTGAATCCTGTTGCCGGTCTTGCGATGATTATCATATAATTTCTGTTGAATTACGTTAA
GCATGTAATAATTAACATGTAATGCATGACGTTATTTATGAGATGGGTTTTTATGATTAGAGTCCCGCAA
TTATACATTTAATACGCGATAGAAAACAAAATATAGCGCGCAAACTAGGATAAATTATCGCGCGCGGTGT
CATCTATGTTACTAGATCGGGGTACCGAGCTCGAATTCGTAATCATGTCATAGCTGTTTCCTGTGTGAAA
TTGTTATCCGCTCACAATTCCACACAACATACGAGCCGGAAGCATAAAGTGTAAAGCCTGGGGTGCCTAA
TGAGTGAGCTAACTCACATTAATTGCGTTGCGCTCACTGCCCGCTTTCCAGTCGGGAAACCTGTCGTGCC
AGCTGCATTAATGAATCGGCCAACGCGCGGGGAGAGGCGGTTTGCGTATTGGCTAGAGCAGCTTGCCAAC
ATGGTGGAGCACGACACTCTCGTCTACTCCAAGAATATCAAAGATACAGTCTCAGAAGACCAAAGGGCTA
TTGAGACTTTTCAACAAAGGGTAATATCGGGAAACCTCCTCGGATTCCATTGCCCAGCTATCTGTCACTT
CATCAAAAGGACAGTAGAAAAGGAAGGTGGCACCTACAAATGCCATCATTGCGATAAAGGAAAGGCTATC
GTTCAAGATGCCTCTGCCGACAGTGGTCCCAAAGATGGACCCCCACCCACGAGGAGCATCGTGGAAAAAG
AAGACGTTCCAACCACGTCTTCAAAGCAAGTGGATTGATGTGAACATGGTGGAGCACGACACTCTCGTCT
ACTCCAAGAATATCAAAGATACAGTCTCAGAAGACCAAAGGGCTATTGAGACTTTTCAACAAAGGGTAAT
ATCGGGAAACCTCCTCGGATTCCATTGCCCAGCTATCTGTCACTTCATCAAAAGGACAGTAGAAAAGGAA
GGTGGCACCTACAAATGCCATCATTGCGATAAAGGAAAGGCTATCGTTCAAGATGCCTCTGCCGACAGTG
GTCCCAAAGATGGACCCCCACCCACGAGGAGCATCGTGGAAAAAGAAGACGTTCCAACCACGTCTTCAAA
GCAAGTGGATTGATGTGATATCTCCACTGACGTAAGGGATGACGCACAATCCCACTATCCTTCGCAAGAC
CCTTCCTCTATATAAGGAAGTTCATTTCATTTGGAGAGGACACGCTGAAATCACCAGTCTCTCTCTACAA
ATCTATCTCTCTCGAGCTTTCGCAGATCCGGGGGGCAATGAGATATGAAAAAGCCTGAACTCACCGCGAC
GTCTGTCGAGAAGTTTCTGATCGAAAAGTTCGACAGCGTCTCCGACCTGATGCAGCTCTCGGAGGGCGAA
GAATCTCGTGCTTTCAGCTTCGATGTAGGAGGGCGTGGATATGTCCTGCGGGTAAATAGCTGCGCCGATG
GTTTCTACAAAGATCGTTATGTTTATCGGCACTTTGCATCGGCCGCGCTCCCGATTCCGGAAGTGCTTGA
CATTGGGGAGTTTAGCGAGAGCCTGACCTATTGCATCTCCCGCCGTTCACAGGGTGTCACGTTGCAAGAC
CTGCCTGAAACCGAACTGCCCGCTGTTCTACAACCGGTCGCGGAGGCTATGGATGCGATCGCTGCGGCCG
ATCTTAGCCAGACGAGCGGGTTCGGCCCATTCGGACCGCAAGGAATCGGTCAATACACTACATGGCGTGA
TTTCATATGCGCGATTGCTGATCCCCATGTGTATCACTGGCAAACTGTGATGGACGACACCGTCAGTGCG
TCCGTCGCGCAGGCTCTCGATGATCTGATGCTTTGGGCCGAGGACTGCCCCGAAGTCCGGCACCTCGTGC
ACGCGGATTTCGGCTCCAACAATGTCCTGACGGACAATGGCCGCATAACAGCGGTCATTGACTGGAGCGA
GGCGATGTTCGGGGATTCCCAATACGAGGTCGCCAACATCTTCTTCTGGAGGCCGTGGTTGGCTTGTATG
GAGCAGCAGACGCGCTACTTCGAGCGGAGGCATCCGGAGCTTGCAGGATCGCCACGACTCCGGGCGTATA
TGCTCCGCATTGGTCTTGACCAACTCTATCAGAGCTTGGTTGACGGCAATTTCGATGATGCAGCTTGGGC
GCAGGGTCGATGCGACGCAATCGTCCGATCCGGAGCCGGGACTGTCGGGCGTACACAAATCGCCCGCAGA
AGCGCGGCCGTCTGGACCGATGGCTGTGTAGAAGTACTCGCCGATAGTGGAAACCGACGCCCCAGCACTC
GTCCGAGGGCAAAGAAATAGAGTAGATGCCGACCGGGATCTGTCGATCGACAAGCTCGAGTTTCTCCATA
ATAATGTGTGAGTAGTTCCCAGATAAGGGAATTAGGGTTCCTATAGGGTTTCGCTCATGTGTTGAGCATA
TAAGAAACCCTTAGTATGTATTTGTATTTGTAAAATACTTCTATCAATAAAATTTCTAATTCCTAAAACC
AAAATCCAGTACTAAAATCCAGATCCCCCGAATTAATTCGGCGTTAATTCAGTACATTAAAAACGTCCGC
AATGTGTTATTAAGTTGTCTAAGCGTCAATTTGTTTACACCACAATATATCCTGCCACCAGCCAGCCAAC
AGCTCCCCGACCGGCAGCTCGGCACAAAATCACCACTCGATACAGGCAGCCCATCAGTCCGGGACGGCGT
CAGCGGGAGAGCCGTTGTAAGGCGGCAGACTTTGCTCATGTTACCGATGCTATTCGGAAGAACGGCAACT
AAGCTGCCGGGTTTGAAACACGGATGATCTCGCGGAGGGTAGCATGTTGATTGTAACGATGACAGAGCGT
TGCTGCCTGTGATCACCGCGGTTTCAAAATCGGCTCCGTCGATACTATGTTATACGCCAACTTTGAAAAC
AACTTTGAAAAAGCTGTTTTCTGGTATTTAAGGTTTTAGAATGCAAGGAACAGTGAATTGGAGTTCGTCT
TGTTATAATTAGCTTCTTGGGGTATCTTTAAATACTGTAGAAAAGAGGAAGGAAATAATAAATGGCTAAA
ATGAGAATATCACCGGAATTGAAAAAACTGATCGAAAAATACCGCTGCGTAAAAGATACGGAAGGAATGT
CTCCTGCTAAGGTATATAAGCTGGTGGGAGAAAATGAAAACCTATATTTAAAAATGACGGACAGCCGGTA
TAAAGGGACCACCTATGATGTGGAACGGGAAAAGGACATGATGCTATGGCTGGAAGGAAAGCTGCCTGTT
CCAAAGGTCCTGCACTTTGAACGGCATGATGGCTGGAGCAATCTGCTCATGAGTGAGGCCGATGGCGTCC
TTTGCTCGGAAGAGTATGAAGATGAACAAAGCCCTGAAAAGATTATCGAGCTGTATGCGGAGTGCATCAG
GCTCTTTCACTCCATCGACATATCGGATTGTCCCTATACGAATAGCTTAGACAGCCGCTTAGCCGAATTG
GATTACTTACTGAATAACGATCTGGCCGATGTGGATTGCGAAAACTGGGAAGAAGACACTCCATTTAAAG
ATCCGCGCGAGCTGTATGATTTTTTAAAGACGGAAAAGCCCGAAGAGGAACTTGTCTTTTCCCACGGCGA
CCTGGGAGACAGCAACATCTTTGTGAAAGATGGCAAAGTAAGTGGCTTTATTGATCTTGGGAGAAGCGGC
AGGGCGGACAAGTGGTATGACATTGCCTTCTGCGTCCGGTCGATCAGGGAGGATATCGGGGAAGAACAGT
ATGTCGAGCTATTTTTTGACTTACTGGGGATCAAGCCTGATTGGGAGAAAATAAAATATTATATTTTACT
GGATGAATTGTTTTAGTACCTAGAATGCATGACCAAAATCCCTTAACGTGAGTTTTCGTTCCACTGAGCG
TCAGACCCCGTAGAAAAGATCAAAGGATCTTCTTGAGATCCTTTTTTTCTGCGCGTAATCTGCTGCTTGC
AAACAAAAAAACCACCGCTACCAGCGGTGGTTTGTTTGCCGGATCAAGAGCTACCAACTCTTTTTCCGAA
GGTAACTGGCTTCAGCAGAGCGCAGATACCAAATACTGTCCTTCTAGTGTAGCCGTAGTTAGGCCACCAC
TTCAAGAACTCTGTAGCACCGCCTACATACCTCGCTCTGCTAATCCTGTTACCAGTGGCTGCTGCCAGTG
GCGATAAGTCGTGTCTTACCGGGTTGGACTCAAGACGATAGTTACCGGATAAGGCGCAGCGGTCGGGCTG
AACGGGGGGTTCGTGCACACAGCCCAGCTTGGAGCGAACGACCTACACCGAACTGAGATACCTACAGCGT
GAGCTATGAGAAAGCGCCACGCTTCCCGAAGGGAGAAAGGCGGACAGGTATCCGGTAAGCGGCAGGGTCG
GAACAGGAGAGCGCACGAGGGAGCTTCCAGGGGGAAACGCCTGGTATCTTTATAGTCCTGTCGGGTTTCG
CCACCTCTGACTTGAGCGTCGATTTTTGTGATGCTCGTCAGGGGGGCGGAGCCTATGGAAAAACGCCAGC
AACGCGGCCTTTTTACGGTTCCTGGCCTTTTGCTGGCCTTTTGCTCACATGTTCTTTCCTGCGTTATCCC
CTGATTCTGTGGATAACCGTATTACCGCCTTTGAGTGAGCTGATACCGCTCGCCGCAGCCGAACGACCGA
GCGCAGCGAGTCAGTGAGCGAGGAAGCGGAAGAGCGCCTGATGCGGTATTTTCTCCTTACGCATCTGTGC
GGTATTTCACACCGCATATGGTGCACTCTCAGTACAATCTGCTCTGATGCCGCATAGTTAAGCCAGTATA
CACTCCGCTATCGCTACGTGACTGGGTCATGGCTGCGCCCCGACACCCGCCAACACCCGCTGACGCGCCC
TGACGGGCTTGTCTGCTCCCGGCATCCGCTTACAGACAAGCTGTGACCGTCTCCGGGAGCTGCATGTGTC
AGAGGTTTTCACCGTCATCACCGAAACGCGCGAGGCAGGGTGCCTTGATGTGGGCGCCGGCGGTCGAGTG
GCGACGGCGCGGCTTGTCCGCGCCCTGGTAGATTGCCTGGCCGTAGGCCAGCCATTTTTGAGCGGCCAGC
GGCCGCGATAGGCCGACGCGAAGCGGCGGGGCGTAGGGAGCGCAGCGACCGAAGGGTAGGCGCTTTTTGC
AGCTCTTCGGCTGTGCGCTGGCCAGACAGTTATGCACAGGCCAGGCGGGTTTTAAGAGTTTTAATAAGTT
TTAAAGAGTTTTAGGCGGAAAAATCGCCTTTTTTCTCTTTTATATCAGTCACTTACATGTGTGACCGGTT
CCCAATGTACGGCTTTGGGTTCCCAATGTACGGGTTCCGGTTCCCAATGTACGGCTTTGGGTTCCCAATG
TACGTGCTATCCACAGGAAAGAGACCTTTTCGACCTTTTTCCCCTGCTAGGGCAATTTGCCCTAGCATCT
GCTCCGTACATTAGGAACCGGCGGATGCTTCGCCCTCGATCAGGTTGCGGTAGCGCATGACTAGGATCGG
GCCAGCCTGCCCCGCCTCCTCCTTCAAATCGTACTCCGGCAGGTCATTTGACCCGATCAGCTTGCGCACG
GTGAAACAGAACTTCTTGAACTCTCCGGCGCTGCCACTGCGTTCGTAGATCGTCTTGAACAACCATCTGG
CTTCTGCCTTGCCTGCGGCGCGGCGTGCCAGGCGGTAGAGAAAACGGCCGATGCCGGGATCGATCAAAAA
GTAATCGGGGTGAACCGTCAGCACGTCCGGGTTCTTGCCTTCTGTGATCTCGCGGTACATCCAATCAGCT
AGCTCGATCTCGATGTACTCCGGCCGCCCGGTTTCGCTCTTTACGATCTTGTAGCGGCTAATCAAGGCTT
CACCCTCGGATACCGTCACCAGGCGGCCGTTCTTGGCCTTCTTCGTACGCTGCATGGCAACGTGCGTGGT
GTTTAACCGAATGCAGGTTTCTACCAGGTCGTCTTTCTGCTTTCCGCCATCGGCTCGCCGGCAGAACTTG
AGTACGTCCGCAACGTGTGGACGGAACACGCGGCCGGGCTTGTCTCCCTTCCCTTCCCGGTATCGGTTCA
TGGATTCGGTTAGATGGGAAACCGCCATCAGTACCAGGTCGTAATCCCACACACTGGCCATGCCGGCCGG
CCCTGCGGAAACCTCTACGTGCCCGTCTGGAAGCTCGTAGCGGATCACCTCGCCAGCTCGTCGGTCACGC
TTCGACAGACGGAAAACGGCCACGTCCATGATGCTGCGACTATCGCGGGTGCCCACGTCATAGAGCATCG
GAACGAAAAAATCTGGTTGCTCGTCGCCCTTGGGCGGCTTCCTAATCGACGGCGCACCGGCTGCCGGCGG
TTGCCGGGATTCTTTGCGGATTCGATCAGCGGCCGCTTGCCACGATTCACCGGGGCGTGCTTCTGCCTCG
ATGCGTTGCCGCTGGGCGGCCTGCGCGGCCTTCAACTTCTCCACCAGGTCATCACCCAGCGCCGCGCCGA
TTTGTACCGGGCCGGATGGTTTGCGACCGCTCACGCCGATTCCTCGGGCTTGGGGGTTCCAGTGCCATTG
CAGGGCCGGCAGGCAACCCAGCCGCTTACGCCTGGCCAACCGCCCGTTCCTCCACACATGGGGCATTCCA
CGGCGTCGGTGCCTGGTTGTTCTTGATTTTCCATGCCGCCTCCTTTAGCCGCTAAAATTCATCTACTCAT
TTATTCATTTGCTCATTTACTCTGGTAGCTGCGCGATGTATTCAGATAGCAGCTCGGTAATGGTCTTGCC
TTGGCGTACCGCGTACATCTTCAGCTTGGTGTGATCCTCCGCCGGCAACTGAAAGTTGACCCGCTTCATG
GCTGGCGTGTCTGCCAGGCTGGCCAACGTTGCAGCCTTGCTGCTGCGTGCGCTCGGACGGCCGGCACTTA
GCGTGTTTGTGCTTTTGCTCATTTTCTCTTTACCTCATTAACTCAAATGAGTTTTGATTTAATTTCAGCG
GCCAGCGCCTGGACCTCGCGGGCAGCGTCGCCCTCGGGTTCTGATTCAAGAACGGTTGTGCCGGCGGCGG
CAGTGCCTGGGTAGCTCACGCGCTGCGTGATACGGGACTCAAGAATGGGCAGCTCGTACCCGGCCAGCGC
CTCGGCAACCTCACCGCCGATGCGCGTGCCTTTGATCGCCCGCGACACGACAAAGGCCGCTTGTAGCCTT
CCATCCGTGACCTCAATGCGCTGCTTAACCAGCTCCACCAGGTCGGCGGTGGCCCATATGTCGTAAGGGC
TTGGCTGCACCGGAATCAGCACGAAGTCGGCTGCCTTGATCGCGGACACAGCCAAGTCCGCCGCCTGGGG
CGCTCCGTCGATCACTACGAAGTCGCGCCGGCCGATGGCCTTCACGTCGCGGTCAATCGTCGGGCGGTCG
ATGCCGACAACGGTTAGCGGTTGATCTTCCCGCACGGCCGCCCAATCGCGGGCACTGCCCTGGGGATCGG
AATCGACTAACAGAACATCGGCCCCGGCGAGTTGCAGGGCGCGGGCTAGATGGGTTGCGATGGTCGTCTT
GCCTGACCCGCCTTTCTGGTTAAGTACAGCGATAACCTTCATGCGTTCCCCTTGCGTATTTGTTTATTTA
CTCATCGCATCATATACGCAGCGACCGCATGACGCAAGCTGTTTTACTCAAATACACATCACCTTTTTAG
ACGGCGGCGCTCGGTTTCTTCAGCGGCCAAGCTGGCCGGCCAGGCCGCCAGCTTGGCATCAGACAAACCG
GCCAGGATTTCATGCAGCCGCACGGTTGAGACGTGCGCGGGCGGCTCGAACACGTACCCGGCCGCGATCA
TCTCCGCCTCGATCTCTTCGGTAATGAAAAACGGTTCGTCCTGGCCGTCCTGGTGCGGTTTCATGCTTGT
TCCTCTTGGCGTTCATTCTCGGCGGCCGCCAGGGCGTCGGCCTCGGTCAATGCGTCCTCACGGAAGGCAC
CGCGCCGCCTGGCCTCGGTGGGCGTCACTTCCTCGCTGCGCTCAAGTGCGCGGTACAGGGTCGAGCGATG
CACGCCAAGCAGTGCAGCCGCCTCTTTCACGGTGCGGCCTTCCTGGTCGATCAGCTCGCGGGCGTGCGCG
ATCTGTGCCGGGGTGAGGGTAGGGCGGGGGCCAAACTTCACGCCTCGGGCCTTGGCGGCCTCGCGCCCGC
TCCGGGTGCGGTCGATGATTAGGGAACGCTCGAACTCGGCAATGCCGGCGAACACGGTCAACACCATGCG
GCCGGCCGGCGTGGTGGTGTCGGCCCACGGCTCTGCCAGGCTACGCAGGCCCGCGCCGGCCTCCTGGATG
CGCTCGGCAATGTCCAGTAGGTCGCGGGTGCTGCGGGCCAGGCGGTCTAGCCTGGTCACTGTCACAACGT
CGCCAGGGCGTAGGTGGTCAAGCATCCTGGCCAGCTCCGGGCGGTCGCGCCTGGTGCCGGTGATCTTCTC
GGAAAACAGCTTGGTGCAGCCGGCCGCGTGCAGTTCGGCCCGTTGGTTGGTCAAGTCCTGGTCGTCGGTG
CTGACGCGGGCATAGCCCAGCAGGCCAGCGGCGGCGCTCTTGTTCATGGCGTAATGTCTCCGGTTCTAGT
CGCAAGTATTCTACTTTATGCGACTAAAACACGCGACAAGAAAACGCCAGGAAAAGGGCAGGGCGGCAGC
CTGTCGCGTAACTTAGGACTTGTGCGACATGTCGTTTTCAGAAGACGGCTGCACTGAACGTCAGAAGCCG
ACTGCACTATAGCAGCGGAGGGGTTGGATCAAAGTACTTTGATCCCGAGGGGAACCCTGTGGTTGGCATG
CACATACAAATGGACGAACGGATAAACCTTTTCACGCCCTTTTAAATATCCGATTATTCTAATAAACGCT
CTTTTCTCTTAGGTTTACCCGCCAATATATCCTGTCAAACACTGATAGTTTAAACTGAAGGCGGGAAACG
ACAATCTGATCCAAGCTCAAGCTGCTCTAGCATTCGCCATTCAGGCTGCGCAACTGTTGGGAAGGGCGAT
CGGTGCGGGCCTCTTCGCTATTACGCCAGCTGGCGAAAGGGGGATGTGCTGCAAGGCGATTAAGTTGGGT
AACGCCAGGGTTTTCCCAGTCACGACGTTGTAAAACGACGGCCAGTGCCA
